>Addgene plasmid #115009 | AT1G25320 X002_pECIA2 | addgene full sequence | sequence record 296822 | Addgene NGS Result
GTAAAACGACGGCCAGTGAATTAATTCGTTGCAGGACAGGATGTGGTGCCCGATGTGACTAGCTCTTTGC
TGCAGGCCGTCCTATCCTCTGGTTCCGATAAGAGACCCAGAACTCCGGCCCCCCACCGCCCACCGCCACC
CCCATACATATGTGGTACGCAAGTAAGAGTGCCTGCGCATGCCCCATGTGCCCCACCAAGAGCTTTGCAT
CCCATACAAGTCCCCAAAGTGGAGAACCGAACCAATTCTTCGCGGGCAGAACAAAAGCTTCTGCACACGT
CTCCACTCGAATTTGGAGCCGGCCGGCGTGTGCAAAAGAGGTGAATCGAACGAAAGACCCGTGTGTAAAG
CCGCGTTTCCAAAATGTATAAAACCGAGAGCATCTGGCCAATGTGCATCAGTTGTGGTCAGCAGCAAAAT
CAAGTGAATCATCTCAGTGCAACTAAAGGGGGGATCCGATCTCAATATGAAGTTATGCATATTACTGGCC
GTCGTGGCCTTTGTTGGCCTCTCGCTCGGGAATGCTCTAAACGACGAAGGGTTTGCTCTTTTAACTCTGA
AGCAGTCTATTTCAAAAGATCCAGATGGTTCTTTAAGCAATTGGAACTCAGAGAATCAAAACCCTTGTTC
TTGGAATGGAGTCACTTGTGATGATAACAAGGTTGTTGTCTCTCTTAGCATCCCAAAGAAGAAACTTTTA
GGTTATCTTCCTTCTTCTCTTGGTTTACTCTCTAATCTCCGTCATTTGAATTTGAGAAGCAATGAGCTTA
GTGGGAACTTACCTGTTGAGCTTTTTAAGGCTCAAGGTCTTCAAAGTTTGGTTCTTTATGGGAATTTCTT
GTCTGGGTCCATTCCAAATGAGATTGGTGACTTAAAGTTTCTGCAAATTTTGGATCTTTCTCGTAATTCT
CTTAATGGGTCTATTCCAGAATCGGTTTTGAAGTGTAATAGGCTTAGGAGCTTTGATTTGAGTCAGAATA
ATCTCACTGGTTCTGTTCCTAGTGGATTTGGTCAGTCTTTGGCTTCTTTGCAGAAGCTTGATCTTTCTTC
TAACAATCTTATTGGTCTTGTTCCTGATGATTTGGGGAATTTGACTAGATTGCAAGGAACTCTTGATTTG
TCTCATAATTCGTTTAGTGGCTCGATTCCAGCTAGTTTGGGGAATTTGCCTGAGAAAGTTTATGTCAATC
TAGCTTACAACAACTTGAGTGGACCAATCCCACAAACCGGTGCTTTGGTGAACAGAGGACCAACTGCATT
CTTGGGGAATCCAAGACTCTGTGGCCCTCCATTGAAGGATCCTTGTTTGCCAGATACGGATAGTTCTTCA
ACTTCTCACCCTTTTGTACCGGATAACAACGAGCAAGGTGGAGGAGGGTCAAAGAAAGGAGAAGGTTTAA
GTCTGGAGGTGCTGTTCCAGGGACCAGGGAGCGACAAAACTCACACATGCCCACCGTGCCCAGCACCTGA
ACTCCTGGGGGGACCGTCAGTCTTCCTCTTCCCCCCAAAACCCAAGGACACCCTCATGATCTCCCGGACC
CCTGAGGTCACATGCGTGGTGGTGGACGTGAGCCACGAAGACCCTGAGGTCAAGTTCAACTGGTACGTGG
ACGGCGTGGAGGTGCATAATGCCAAGACAAAGCCGCGGGAGGAGCAGTACAACAGCACGTACCGTGTGGT
CAGCGTCCTCACCGTCCTGCACCAGGACTGGCTGAATGGCAAGGAGTACAAGTGCAAGGTCTCCAACAAA
GCCCTCCCAGCCCCCATCGAGAAAACCATCTCCAAAGCCAAAGGGCAGCCCCGAGAACCACAGGTGTACA
CCCTGCCCCCATCCCGGGAGGAGATGACCAAGAACCAGGTCAGCCTGACCTGCCTGGTCAAAGGCTTCTA
TCCCAGCGACATCGCCGTGGAGTGGGAGAGCAATGGGCAGCCGGAGAACAACTACAAGACCACGCCTCCC
GTGCTGGACTCCGACGGCTCCTTCTTCCTCTACAGCAAGCTCACCGTGGACAAGAGCAGGTGGCAGCAGG
GGAACGTCTTCTCATGCTCCGTGATGCATGAGGGTCTGCACAACCACTACACGCAGAAGAGCCTCTCCCT
GTCTCCGGGTAAATCTAGAGGGCCCTTCGAAGGTAAGCCTATCCCTAACCCTCTCCTCGGTCTCGATTCT
ACGCGTACCGGTCATCATCACCATCACCATTGAGTTTAAACCCGCTGATCAGCCTCGACTGTGCCTTCTA
AGGCCTGAGCTCGCTGATCAGCCTCGATCGAGGATCCAGACATGATAAGATACATTGATGAGTTTGGACA
AACCACAACTAGAATGCAGTGAAAAAAATGCTTTATTTGTGAAATTTGTGATGCTATTGCTTTATTTGTA
ACCATTATAAGCTGCAATAAACAAGTTAACAACAACAATTGCATTCATTTTATGTTTCAGGTTCAGGGGG
AGGTGTGGGAGGTTTTTTAAAGCAAGTAAAACCTCTACAAATGTGGTATGGCTGATTATGATCAGTCGAC
CTGCAGGCATGCAAGCTTGGCGTAATCATGGTCATAGCTGTTTCCTGTGTGAAATTGTTATCCGCTCACA
ATTCCACACAACATACGAGCCGGAAGCATAAAGTGTAAAGCCTGGGGTGCCTAATGAGTGAGCTAACTCA
CATTAATTGCGTTGCGCTCACTGCCCGCTTTCCAGTCGGGAAACCTGTCGTGCCAGCTGCATTAATGAAT
CGGCCAACGCGCGGGGAGAGGCGGTTTGCGTATTGGGCGCTCTTCCGCTTCCTCGCTCACTGACTCGCTG
CGCTCGGTCGTTCGGCTGCGGCGAGCGGTATCAGCTCACTCAAAGGCGGTAATACGGTTATCCACAGAAT
CAGGGGATAACGCAGGAAAGAACATGTGAGCAAAAGGCCAGCAAAAGGCCAGGAACCGTAAAAAGGCCGC
GTTGCTGGCGTTTTTCCATAGGCTCCGCCCCCCTGACGAGCATCACAAAAATCGACGCTCAAGTCAGAGG
TGGCGAAACCCGACAGGACTATAAAGATACCAGGCGTTTCCCCCTGGAAGCTCCCTCGTGCGCTCTCCTG
TTCCGACCCTGCCGCTTACCGGATACCTGTCCGCCTTTCTCCCTTCGGGAAGCGTGGCGCTTTCTCATAG
CTCACGCTGTAGGTATCTCAGTTCGGTGTAGGTCGTTCGCTCCAAGCTGGGCTGTGTGCACGAACCCCCC
GTTCAGCCCGACCGCTGCGCCTTATCCGGTAACTATCGTCTTGAGTCCAACCCGGTAAGACACGACTTAT
CGCCACTGGCAGCAGCCACTGGTAACAGGATTAGCAGAGCGAGGTATGTAGGCGGTGCTACAGAGTTCTT
GAAGTGGTGGCCTAACTACGGCTACACTAGAAGAACAGTATTTGGTATCTGCGCTCTGCTGAAGCCAGTT
ACCTTCGGAAAAAGAGTTGGTAGCTCTTGATCCGGCAAACAAACCACCGCTGGTAGCGGTGGTTTTTTTG
TTTGCAAGCAGCAGATTACGCGCAGAAAAAAAGGATCTCAAGAAGATCCTTTGATCTTTTCTACGGGGTC
TGACGCTCAGTGGAACGAAAACTCACGTTAAGGGATTTTGGTCATGAGATTATCAAAAAGGATCTTCACC
TAGATCCTTTTAAATTAAAAATGAAGTTTTAAATCAATCTAAAGTATATATGAGTAAACTTGGTCTGACA
GTTACCAATGCTTAATCAGTGAGGCACCTATCTCAGCGATCTGTCTATTTCGTTCATCCATAGTTGCCTG
ACTCCCCGTCGTGTAGATAACTACGATACGGGAGGGCTTACCATCTGGCCCCAGTGCTGCAATGATACCG
CGAGACCCACGCTCACCGGCTCCAGATTTATCAGCAATAAACCAGCCAGCCGGAAGGGCCGAGCGCAGAA
GTGGTCCTGCAACTTTATCCGCCTCCATCCAGTCTATTAATTGTTGCCGGGAAGCTAGAGTAAGTAGTTC
GCCAGTTAATAGTTTGCGCAACGTTGTTGCCATTGCTACAGGCATCGTGGTGTCACGCTCGTCGTTTGGT
ATGGCTTCATTCAGCTCCGGTTCCCAACGATCAAGGCGAGTTACATGATCCCCCATGTTGTGCAAAAAAG
CGGTTAGCTCCTTCGGTCCTCCGATCGTTGTCAGAAGTAAGTTGGCCGCAGTGTTATCACTCATGGTTAT
GGCAGCACTGCATAATTCTCTTACTGTCATGCCATCCGTAAGATGCTTTTCTGTGACTGGTGAGTACTCA
ACCAAGTCATTCTGAGAATAGTGTATGCGGCGACCGAGTTGCTCTTGCCCGGCGTCAATACGGGATAATA
CCGCGCCACATAGCAGAACTTTAAAAGTGCTCATCATTGGAAAACGTTCTTCGGGGCGAAAACTCTCAAG
GATCTTACCGCTGTTGAGATCCAGTTCGATGTAACCCACTCGTGCACCCAACTGATCTTCAGCATCTTTT
ACTTTCACCAGCGTTTCTGGGTGAGCAAAAACAGGAAGGCAAAATGCCGCAAAAAAGGGAATAAGGGCGA
CACGGAAATGTTGAATACTCATACTCTTCCTTTTTCAATATTATTGAAGCATTTATCAGGGTTATTGTCT
CATGAGCGGATACATATTTGAATGTATTTAGAAAAATAAACAAATAGGGGTTCCGCGCACATTTCCCCGA
AAAGTGCCACCTGACGTCTAAGAAACCATTATTATCATGACATTAACCTATAAAAATAGGCGTATCACGA
GGCCCTTTCGTCTCGCGCGTTTCGGTGATGACGGTGAAAACCTCTGACACATGCAGCTCCCGGAGACGGT
CACAGCTTGTCTGTAAGCGGATGCCGGGAGCAGACAAGCCCGTCAGGGCGCGTCAGCGGGTGTTGGCGGG
TGTCGGGGCTGGCTTAACTATGCGGCATCAGAGCAGATTGTACTGAGAGTGCACCATATGCGGTGTGAAA
TACCGCACAGATGCGTAAGGAGAAAATACCGCATCAGGCGCCATTCGCCATTCAGGCTGCGCAACTGTTG
GGAAGGGCGATCGGTGCGGGCCTCTTCGCTATTACGCCAGCTGGCGAAAGGGGGATGTGCTGCAAGGCGA
TTAAGTTGGGTAACGCCAGGGTTTTCCCAGTCACGACGTT
Features (pLannotate 1.2.2; 18 found; start..end, strand, type, name):
     23..449     +  promoter       MT promoter: Drosophila metallothionein promoter
    467..520     +  sig_peptide    BiP signal sequence: Drosophila BiP signal sequence
    479..1360    +  CDS            ZAR1 (fragment): ZAR1_ARATH - Experimental evidence at protein level: Swiss-Prot protein existence level 1. Receptor protein kinase acting as an integrator for intracellular calcium and heterotrimeric G protein signaling with extracellular signals during early zygote development. Involved in modulating the asymmetric division of zygote and the cell fate determination of its daughter cells. From Arabidopsis thaliana (Mouse-ear cress).
   1433..2113    +  CDS            IGHG1 (fragment): IGHG1_HUMAN - Experimental evidence at protein level: Swiss-Prot protein existence level 1. Constant region of immunoglobulin heavy chains. Immunoglobulins, also known as antibodies, are membrane-bound or secreted glycoproteins produced by B lymphocytes. In the recognition phase of humoral immunity, the membrane-bound immunoglobulins serve as receptors which, upon binding of a specific antigen, trigger the clonal expansion and differentiation of B lymphocytes into immunoglobulins- secreting plasma cells. Secreted immunoglobulins mediate the effector phase of humoral immunity, which results in
   2132..2173    +  CDS            V5 tag: epitope tag from simian virus 5
   2273..2407    -  polyA_signal   SV40 poly(A) signal: SV40 polyadenylation signal
   2430..2514    -  CDS            large T antigen (fragment): large T antigen from SV40 (simian virus 40)
   2514..2538    +  misc_feature   MCS (fragment): pUC18/19 multiple cloning site
   2575..2591    -  protein_bind   lac operator: The lac repressor binds to the lac operator to inhibit transcription in E. coli. This inhibition can be relieved by adding lactose or isopropyl-β-D-thiogalactopyranoside (IPTG). lac repressor encoded by lacI
   2599..2629    -  promoter       lac promoter: promoter for the E. coli lac operon
   2644..2665    -  protein_bind   CAP binding site: CAP binding activates transcription in the presence of cAMP. E. coli catabolite activator protein
   2678..2770    -  CDS            lacI (fragment): lac repressor; lacI; The lac repressor binds to the lac operator to inhibit transcription in E. coli. This inhibition can be relieved by adding lactose or isopropyl-β-D-thiogalactopyranoside (IPTG).
   2953..3541    -  rep_origin     ori: high-copy-number ColE1/pMB1/pBR322/pUC origin of replication
   3712..4572    -  CDS            AmpR: β-lactamase; bla; confers resistance to ampicillin, carbenicillin, and related antibiotics
   4573..4677    -  promoter       AmpR promoter: bla
   4772..4807    +  CDS            rop (fragment): Rop protein, which maintains plasmids at low copy number; rop
   4909..5008    +  misc_feature   bom (fragment): basis of mobility region from pBR322
   5014..21      -  CDS            lacZα (fragment) (across the origin): LacZα fragment of β-galactosidase; lacZ fragment
