[The description below was written by a language model from this plasmid's Addgene catalogue record and pLannotate feature annotations shown in this document.]
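Description:
AT1G25320 X002_pECIA2 is an insect-cell expression plasmid built on the pECIA2 backbone, designed to produce a secreted "bait" protein in Drosophila cell culture. It is propagated in E. coli as a high-copy plasmid through a ColE1/pUC-type origin and selected with ampicillin via the β-lactamase gene. The 5,150 nt sequence also carries residual pUC/pBR322-derived fragments (lac promoter and operator, partial lacZα, lacI, rop and bom) that appear to be backbone remnants rather than functional parts of the expression unit.

The expression cassette is driven by the Drosophila metallothionein promoter, which is induced by adding copper sulfate. Downstream, a Drosophila BiP signal sequence directs the product into the secretory pathway. It is followed by the extracellular domain of the Arabidopsis thaliana leucine-rich repeat receptor kinase encoded by AT1G25320, which was inserted by ligation-independent cloning. The automated annotation labels this region as a fragment of ZAR1, a call that probably reflects homology among LRR receptor kinases rather than the identity given in the catalogue. The ectodomain is fused at its C terminus to a human IgG1 Fc region, a V5 epitope tag and, according to the record, a hexahistidine tag that is not separately annotated in the feature table. An SV40 polyadenylation signal terminates the transcript.

The Fc fusion allows the soluble ectodomain to be captured and detected. The construct is meant to be paired with the corresponding pECIA14 prey vector for the same ectodomain in extracellular interaction assays, as part of a collection used to map the interaction network among Arabidopsis LRR receptor kinase ectodomains.
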