Addgene plasmid #115009: AT1G25320 X002_pECIA2
Purpose: Bait vector AT1G25320 X002_pECIA2 should be used with prey vector AT1G25320 X002_pECIA14.
Depositing lab: Youssef Belkhadir. Depositing organization: Gregor Mendel Institute of Molecular Plant Biology. Publication: An extracellular network of Arabidopsis leucine-rich repeat receptor kinases. Smakowska-Luzan E, Mott GA, Parys K, Stegmann M, Howton TC, Layeghifard M, Neuhold J, Lehner A, Kong J, Grunwald K, Weinberger N, Satbhai SB, Mayer D, Busch W, Madalinski M, Stolt-Bergner P, Provart NJ, Mukhtar MS, Zipfel C, Desveaux D, Guttman DS, Belkhadir Y. Nature. 2018 Jan 18;553(7688):342-346. doi: 10.1038/nature25184. Epub 2018 Jan 10. PubMed 29320478.
Backbone
  Vector backbone: pECIA2
  Backbone manufacturer: Chris Garcia (Addgene plasmid # 47032)
  Vector type: Insect Expression
Growth in bacteria
  Bacterial resistance: Ampicillin, 100 μg/mL
  Growth temperature: 37°C
  Growth strain: DH5alpha
  Copy number: High Copy
Gene/Insert
  Gene/Insert name: AT1G25320
  Species: A. thaliana (mustard weed)
  Entrez Gene: AT1G25320 (a.k.a. AT1G25320, F4F7.29, F4F7_29)
  Promoter: Metallothionein (Copper-Inducible)
  Tag / fusion protein: Fc, V5 and hexahistidine tags (C terminal on backbone)
  Cloning method: Ligation Independent Cloning
Terms and licenses: Academic/Nonprofit Terms; Industry Terms: Not Available to Industry
Depositor comments: Plasmid for secreted expression in Drosophila cell culture by induction via CuSO4. Insert is an extracellular domain of indicated LRR-RK, C-terminally tagged with Fc, V5 and hexahistidine tags. Insert Protein Sequence: NALNDEGFALLTLKQSISKDPDGSLSNWNSENQNPCSWNGVTCDDNKVVVSLSIPKKKLLGYLPSSLGLLSNLRHLNLRSNELSGNLPVELFKAQGLQSLVLYGNFLSGSIPNEIGDLKFLQILDLSRNSLNGSIPESVLKCNRLRSFDLSQNNLTGSVPSGFGQSLASLQKLDLSSNNLIGLVPDDLGNLTRLQGTLDLSHNSFSGSIPASLGNLPEKVYVNLAYNNLSGPIPQTGALVNRGPTAFLGNPRLCGPPLKDPCLPDTDSSSTSHPFVPDNNEQGGGGSKKGEGLS
How to cite: AT1G25320 X002_pECIA2 was a gift from Youssef Belkhadir (Addgene plasmid # 115009 ; http://n2t.net/addgene:115009 ; RRID:Addgene_115009)
